Addgene plasmid #8475: HA Raptor mutant 7
Depositing lab: David Sabatini. Depositing organization: Whitehead Institute for Biomedical Research. Publication: mTOR interacts with raptor to form a nutrient-sensitive complex that signals to the cell growth machinery. Kim DH, Sarbassov DD, Ali SM, King JE, Latek RR, Erdjument-Bromage H, Tempst P, Sabatini DM. Cell 2002 Jul 26;110(2):163-75. 10.1016/S0092-8674(02)00808-5 PubMed 12150925.
Backbone
  Vector backbone: prk5
  Backbone size w/o insert (bp): 4716
  Vector type: Mammalian Expression
Growth in bacteria
  Bacterial resistance: Ampicillin, 100 μg/mL
  Growth temperature: 37°C
  Growth strain: DH5alpha
  Copy number: High Copy
Gene/Insert
  Gene/Insert name: Raptor
  Species: H. sapiens (human)
  Mutation: 738SLQN741-PAAA (S738P, L739A, Q740A, N741A)
  Entrez Gene: RPTOR (a.k.a. KOG1, Mip1)
  Tag / fusion protein: ha (N terminal on backbone)
  Cloning method: Restriction Enzyme; 5′ cloning site sal (unknown if destroyed); 3′ cloning site not (unknown if destroyed)
  Sequencing primers: 5′ n/a
Resource information
  A portion of this plasmid was derived from a plasmid made by: we cloned this gene
Terms and licenses: Academic/Nonprofit Terms; Industry Terms: Not Available to Industry
How to cite: HA Raptor mutant 7 was a gift from David Sabatini (Addgene plasmid # 8475 ; http://n2t.net/addgene:8475 ; RRID:Addgene_8475)
