[The description below was written by a language model from this plasmid's Addgene catalogue record.]
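Description:
HA Raptor mutant 7 is a mammalian expression plasmid built on the pRK5 backbone (about 4.7 kb without insert) that carries a mutated form of human Raptor (RPTOR, also known as KOG1 or Mip1), the regulatory-associated protein of mTOR. It is propagated in E. coli as a high-copy plasmid under ampicillin selection. The record does not list the promoter, polyadenylation signal or origin of replication, and no feature table is provided. pRK5-family vectors generally drive expression from a CMV promoter, but this is not confirmed here. No mammalian selection marker is recorded, which suggests use mainly in transient transfection.

The Raptor coding sequence was inserted by restriction cloning between SalI and NotI sites, downstream of an HA epitope tag supplied by the backbone, so the protein is produced with an N-terminal HA tag suitable for immunoblot detection and immunoprecipitation. The defining feature is a cluster of four adjacent substitutions at residues 738 to 741, changing SLQN to PAAA (S738P, L739A, Q740A, N741A). The name indicates it is one of a numbered series of Raptor mutants.

The associated study identified Raptor as an mTOR-binding partner forming a nutrient-sensitive complex that signals to the cell growth machinery. In that context, the construct is most plausibly used alongside wild-type HA-Raptor to test how altering this segment affects association with mTOR or downstream signalling. The record does not state the specific phenotype of this mutant.
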