>Addgene plasmid #8475 | HA Raptor mutant 7 | addgene partial sequence | sequence record 17070 | SP6 5'-ATTTAGGTGACACTATAG-3'
CCAGGTCCAACTGCACCTCGGTTCTATCGATTGAATTCCCGAACCGACAGTCGGTCTCTTCACCAAGGCC
ATTCGCGCCACCATGGGCTACCCCTATGATGTGCCTGACTACGCAGATCTCAATGGTGGTGGTGGTGGGT
CGACGATGGAGTCCGAAATGCTGCAATCGCCTCTTCTGGGCCTGGGGGAGGAAGATGAGGCTGATCTTAC
AGACTGGAACCTACCTTTGGCTTTTATGAAAAAGAGGCACTGTGAGAAAATTGAAGGCTCCAAATCCTTA
GCTCAGAGCTGGAGGATGAAGGATCGGATGAAGACAGTCAGTGTTGCCTTAGTTTTGTGCCTGAATGTTG
GTGTGGACCCTCCCGATGTGGTGAAGACCACGCCCTGTGCACGCTTGGAATGCTGGATCGATCCTCTGTC
GATGGGTCCTCAGAAAGCTCTGGAAACCATCGGTGCAAATTTACAGAAGCAGTACGAGAACTGGCAGCCA
AGGGCCCGGTACAAGCAGAGCCTTGACCCAACTGTGGATGAAGTCAAGAAGCTCTGCACGTCCTTACGTC
GCAACGCCAAGGAGGAGCGAGTCCTCTTTCACTACAATGGCCACGGGGTGCCCCGGCCCACAGTCAACGG
GGAGGTCTGGGTCTTCAACAAGAACTACACGCAGTACATCCCTCTGTCCATATATGACCTGCAGACGTGG
ATGGGCAGCCCGTCGATCTTCGTCTACGACTGCTCCCATGCTGGCTTGATCGT
